>Addgene plasmid #124124 | pQE30-His-IF2 | addgene full sequence | sequence record 258681 | Addgene NGS Result
CCGCCTTTCTCCCTTCGGGAAGCGTGGCGCTTTCTCATAGCTCACGCTGTAGGTATCTCAGTTCGGTGTA
GGTCGTTCGCTCCAAGCTGGGCTGTGTGCACGAACCCCCCGTTCAGCCCGACCGCTGCGCCTTATCCGGT
AACTATCGTCTTGAGTCCAACCCGGTAAGACACGACTTATCGCCACTGGCAGCAGCCACTGGTAACAGGA
TTAGCAGAGCGAGGTATGTAGGCGGTGCTACAGAGTTCTTGAAGTGGTGGCCTAACTACGGCTACACTAG
AAGGACAGTATTTGGTATCTGCGCTCTGCTGAAGCCAGTTACCTTCGGAAAAAGAGTTGGTAGCTCTTGA
TCCGGCAAACAAACCACCGCTGGTAGCGGTGGTTTTTTTGTTTGCAAGCAGCAGATTACGCGCAGAAAAA
AAGGATCTCAAGAAGATCCTTTGATCTTTTCTACGGGGTCTGACGCTCAGTGGAACGAAAACTCACGTTA
AGGGATTTTGGTCATGAGATTATCAAAAAGGATCTTCACCTAGATCCTTTTAAATTAAAAATGAAGTTTT
AAATCAATCTAAAGTATATATGAGTAAACTTGGTCTGACAGTTACCAATGCTTAATCAGTGAGGCACCTA
TCTCAGCGATCTGTCTATTTCGTTCATCCATAGTTGCCTGACTCCCCGTCGTGTAGATAACTACGATACG
GGAGGGCTTACCATCTGGCCCCAGTGCTGCAATGATACCGCGAGACCCACGCTCACCGGCTCCAGATTTA
TCAGCAATAAACCAGCCAGCCGGAAGGGCCGAGCGCAGAAGTGGTCCTGCAACTTTATCCGCCTCCATCC
AGTCTATTAATTGTTGCCGGGAAGCTAGAGTAAGTAGTTCGCCAGTTAATAGTTTGCGCAACGTTGTTGC
CATTGCTACAGGCATCGTGGTGTCACGCTCGTCGTTTGGTATGGCTTCATTCAGCTCCGGTTCCCAACGA
TCAAGGCGAGTTACATGATCCCCCATGTTGTGCAAAAAAGCGGTTAGCTCCTTCGGTCCTCCGATCGTTG
TCAGAAGTAAGTTGGCCGCAGTGTTATCACTCATGGTTATGGCAGCACTGCATAATTCTCTTACTGTCAT
GCCATCCGTAAGATGCTTTTCTGTGACTGGTGAGTACTCAACCAAGTCATTCTGAGAATAGTGTATGCGG
CGACCGAGTTGCTCTTGCCCGGCGTCAATACGGGATAATACCGCGCCACATAGCAGAACTTTAAAAGTGC
TCATCATTGGAAAACGTTCTTCGGGGCGAAAACTCTCAAGGATCTTACCGCTGTTGAGATCCAGTTCGAT
GTAACCCACTCGTGCACCCAACTGATCTTCAGCATCTTTTACTTTCACCAGCGTTTCTGGGTGAGCAAAA
ACAGGAAGGCAAAATGCCGCAAAAAAGGGAATAAGGGCGACACGGAAATGTTGAATACTCATACTCTTCC
TTTTTCAATATTATTGAAGCATTTATCAGGGTTATTGTCTCATGAGCGGATACATATTTGAATGTATTTA
GAAAAATAAACAAATAGGGGTTCCGCGCACATTTCCCCGAAAAGTGCCACCTGACGTCTAAGAAACCATT
ATTATCATGACATTAACCTATAAAAATAGGCGTATCACGAGGCCCTTTCGTCTTCACCTCGAGAAATCAT
AAAAAATTTATTTGCTTTGTGAGCGGATAACAATTATAATAGATTCAATTGTGAGCGGATAACAATTTCA
CACAGAATTCATTAAAGAGGAGAAATTAACTATGAGAGGATCGCATCACCATCACCATCACGGATCCATG
ACAGATGTAACGATTAAAACGCTGGCCGCAGAGCGACAGACCTCCGTGGAACGCCTGGTACAGCAATTTG
CTGATGCAGGTATCCGGAAGTCTGCTGACGACTCTGTGTCTGCACAAGAGAAACAGACTTTGATTGACCA
CCTGAATCAGAAAAATTCAGGCCCGGACAAATTGACGCTGCAACGTAAAACACGCAGCACCCTTAACATT
CCTGGTACCGGTGGAAAAAGCAAATCGGTACAAATCGAAGTCCGCAAGAAACGCACCTTTGTGAAACGCG
ATCCGCAAGAGGCTGAACGCCTTGCAGCGGAAGAGCAAGCGCAGCGTGAAGCGGAAGAGCAAGCCCGTCG
TGAGGCAGAAGAATCGGCTAAACGCGAGGCGCAACAAAAAGCTGAACGTGAGGCCGCAGAACAAGCTAAG
CGTGAAGCTGCTGAACAAGCGAAACGTGAAGCTGCGGAAAAAGACAAAGTGAGCAATCAACAAGACGATA
TGACTAAAAACGCCCAGGCTGAAAAAGCCCGCCGTGAGCAGGAAGCTGCAGAGCTCAAGCGTAAAGCTGA
AGAAGAAGCGCGTCGTAAACTCGAAGAAGAAGCACGTCGCGTTGCTGAAGAAGCACGTCGTATGGCGGAA
GAAAACAAATGGACTGATAACGCGGAACCGACTGAAGATTCCAGCGATTATCACGTCACTACTTCTCAAC
ATGCTCGCCAGGCAGAAGACGAAAGCGATCGTGAAGTCGAAGGCGGCCGTGGCCGTGGTCGTAACGCGAA
AGCAGCGCGTCCGAAGAAAGGCAACAAACACGCTGAATCAAAAGCTGATCGTGAAGAAGCACGCGCAGCA
GTACGTGGCGGTAAAGGCGGAAAACGTAAAGGTTCTTCGCTGCAGCAAGGCTTCCAGAAGCCTGCTCAGG
CCGTTAACCGTGACGTTGTGATCGGCGAAACTATCACCGTTGGCGAACTGGCGAACAAGATGGCGGTTAA
AGGCTCTCAGGTCATCAAAGCGATGATGAAACTGGGCGCAATGGCAACCATCAACCAGGTTATCGATCAG
GAAACCGCACAGCTGGTTGCTGAAGAGATGGGCCATAAAGTTATCCTGCGTCGTGAAAACGAGCTGGAAG
AGGCGGTAATGAGCGACCGTGACACGGGTGCTGCGGCTGAACCGCGCGCGCCGGTTGTGACCATCATGGG
TCACGTTGACCACGGTAAAACCTCTCTGCTGGACTACATTCGTTCAACGAAAGTGGCCTCTGGCGAAGCG
GGCGGCATTACCCAGCACATTGGTGCATACCACGTTGAAACTGAAAACGGCATGATCACCTTCCTGGACA
CCCCGGGGCACGCCGCGTTTACTTCAATGCGTGCTCGTGGTGCGCAGGCAACGGACATCGTAGTCCTGGT
TGTTGCTGCCGACGACGGTGTGATGCCGCAGACCATCGAAGCAATCCAGCACGCGAAAGCGGCGCAGGTA
CCGGTGGTGGTTGCAGTGAACAAGATCGATAAACCAGAAGCTGATCCGGATCGCGTTAAGAACGAACTCT
CCCAGTACGGCATCCTGCCGGAAGAGTGGGGCGGTGAAAGCCAGTTCGTACACGTATCTGCGAAAGCGGG
TACCGGTATCGATGAACTGCTGGACGCTATCCTGCTGCAGGCGGAAGTTCTGGAGCTGAAAGCGGTACGT
AAAGGTATGGCGAGCGGTGCGGTTATCGAATCCTTCCTCGATAAAGGTCGTGGTCCGGTTGCTACCGTTC
TGGTACGTGAAGGTACTCTGCACAAGGGCGATATCGTTCTGTGTGGCTTCGAATACGGTCGTGTTCGTGC
GATGCGTAACGAACTGGGTCAGGAAGTGCTGGAAGCGGGTCCGTCCATTCCGGTGGAAATCCTCGGCCTG
TCCGGCGTACCGGCTGCGGGTGATGAAGTTACCGTTGTACGTGACGAGAAGAAAGCGCGTGAAGTTGCAC
TCTATCGTCAGGGTAAATTCCGCGAAGTTAAACTGGCGCGTCAGCAGAAATCTAAACTCGAGAACATGTT
CGCCAACATGACCGAAGGCGAAGTTCACGAAGTGAATATCGTCCTGAAGGCAGACGTACAGGGTTCTGTC
GAAGCGATCTCCGACTCCTTGCTGAAACTGTCTACTGACGAAGTTAAAGTGAAGATCATCGGTTCTGGCG
TAGGTGGTATCACCGAAACCGACGCCACCCTGGCTGCGGCGTCCAACGCCATCCTGGTTGGCTTTAACGT
ACGTGCTGATGCCTCTGCACGTAAAGTGATTGAAGCGGAAAGCCTGGATCTGCGTTACTACTCCGTCATC
TATAACCTGATTGACGAAGTGAAAGCGGCGATGAGCGGTATGCTGTCTCCGGAACTGAAACAGCAGATTA
TCGGTCTGGCGGAAGTTCGTGACGTGTTCAAATCGCCGAAATTTGGTGCCATCGCAGGCTGTATGGTTAC
CGAAGGTGTGGTTAAACGTCACAACCCGATCCGCGTTCTGCGTGACAACGTGGTTATCTACGAAGGCGAG
CTGGAGTCCCTGCGCCGCTTCAAAGATGACGTTAACGAAGTCCGTAACGGTATGGAATGTGGTATCGGCG
TTAAGAACTACAACGACGTCCGCACTGGCGATGTGATCGAAGTATTCGAAATCATCGAGATCCAACGTAC
CATTGCTTAAAGCTTAATTAGCTGAGCTTGGACTCCTGTTGATAGATCCAGTAATGACCTCAGAACTCCA
TCTGGATTTGTTCAGAACGCTCGGTTGCCGCCGGGCGTTTTTTATTGGTGAGAATCCAAGCTAGCTTGGC
GAGATTTTCAGGAGCTAAGGAAGCTAAAATGGAGAAAAAAATCACTGGATATACCACCGTTGATATATCC
CAATGGCATCGTAAAGAACATTTTGAGGCATTTCAGTCAGTTGCTCAATGTACCTATAACCAGACCGTTC
AGCTGGATATTACGGCCTTTTTAAAGACCGTAAAGAAAAATAAGCACAAGTTTTATCCGGCCTTTATTCA
CATTCTTGCCCGCCTGATGAATGCTCATCCGGAATTTCGTATGGCAATGAAAGACGGTGAGCTGGTGATA
TGGGATAGTGTTCACCCTTGTTACACCGTTTTCCATGAGCAAACTGAAACGTTTTCATCGCTCTGGAGTG
AATACCACGACGATTTCCGGCAGTTTCTACACATATATTCGCAAGATGTGGCGTGTTACGGTGAAAACCT
GGCCTATTTCCCTAAAGGGTTTATTGAGAATATGTTTTTCGTCTCAGCCAATCCCTGGGTGAGTTTCACC
AGTTTTGATTTAAACGTGGCCAATATGGACAACTTCTTCGCCCCCGTTTTCACCATGGGCAAATATTATA
CGCAAGGCGACAAGGTGCTGATGCCGCTGGCGATTCAGGTTCATCATGCCGTTTGTGATGGCTTCCATGT
CGGCAGAATGCTTAATGAATTACAACAGTACTGCGATGAGTGGCAGGGCGGGGCGTAATTTTTTTAAGGC
AGTTATTGGTGCCCTTAAACGCCTGGGGTAATGACTCTCTAGCTTGAGGCATCAAATAAAACGAAAGGCT
CAGTCGAAAGACTGGGCCTTTCGTTTTATCTGTTGTTTGTCGGTGAACGCTCTCCTGAGTAGGACAAATC
CGCCCTCTAGAGCTGCCTCGCGCGTTTCGGTGATGACGGTGAAAACCTCTGACACATGCAGCTCCCGGAG
ACGGTCACAGCTTGTCTGTAAGCGGATGCCGGGAGCAGACAAGCCCGTCAGGGCGCGTCAGCGGGTGTTG
GCGGGTGTCGGGGCGCAGCCATGACCCAGTCACGTAGCGATAGCGGAGTGTATACTGGCTTAACTATGCG
GCATCAGAGCAGATTGTACTGAGAGTGCACCATATGCGGTGTGAAATACCGCACAGATGCGTAAGGAGAA
AATACCGCATCAGGCGCTCTTCCGCTTCCTCGCTCACTGACTCGCTGCGCTCGGTCGTTCGGCTGCGGCG
AGCGGTATCAGCTCACTCAAAGGCGGTAATACGGTTATCCACAGAATCAGGGGATAACGCAGGAAAGAAC
ATGTGAGCAAAAGGCCAGCAAAAGGCCAGGAACCGTAAAAAGGCCGCGTTGCTGGCGTTTTTCCATAGGC
TCCGCCCCCCTGACGAGCATCACAAAAATCGACGCTCAAGTCAGAGGTGGCGAAACCCGACAGGACTATA
AAGATACCAGGCGTTTCCCCCTGGAAGCTCCCTCGTGCGCTCTCCTGTTCCGACCCTGCCGCTTACCGGA
TACCTGT
Features (pLannotate 1.2.2; 13 found; start..end, strand, type, name):
    602..1462    -  CDS            AmpR: β-lactamase; bla; confers resistance to ampicillin, carbenicillin, and related antibiotics
   1463..1567    -  promoter       AmpR promoter: bla
   1677..1721    +  promoter       T5 promoter: bacteriophage T5 promoter for E. coli RNA polymerase, with embedded lac operator
   1729..1745    +  protein_bind   lac operator: The lac repressor binds to the lac operator to inhibit transcription in E. coli. This inhibition can be relieved by adding lactose or isopropyl-β-D-thiogalactopyranoside (IPTG). lac repressor encoded by lacI
   1794..1811    +  CDS            7xHis (fragment): 6xHis affinity tag
   1818..4487    +  CDS            infB: IF2_ECOLI - Also known as gicD, ssyG. Experimental evidence at protein level: Swiss-Prot protein existence level 1. One of the essential components for the initiation of protein synthesis. May protect N-formylmethionyl-tRNA(fMet) from spontaneous hydrolysis. Promotes N-formylmethionyl-tRNA(fMet) binding to the 30S pre-initiation complex (PIC) (PubMed:1764105, PubMed:20224578). Also involved in the hydrolysis of GTP during the formation of the 70S ribosomal complex. Upon addition of the 50S ribosomal subunit, IF-1, IF-2 and IF-3 are released leaving the mature 70S translation initiation complex
   4511..4605    +  terminator     lambda t0 terminator: transcription terminator from phage lambda
   4620..4648    +  promoter       cat promoter (fragment): promoter of the E. coli cat gene encoding chloramphenicol acetyltransferase
   4649..5305    +  CDS            cat: CAT_ECOLX - Experimental evidence at protein level: Swiss-Prot protein existence level 1. This enzyme is an effector of chloramphenicol resistance in bacteria. From Escherichia coli. This protein is used as a marker in many commonly used cloning vectors, such as pACYC184.
   5373..5459    +  terminator     rrnB T1 terminator: Escherichia coli rrnB; transcription terminator T1 from the E. coli rrnB gene
   5471..5512    +  CDS            rop (fragment): Rop protein, which maintains plasmids at low copy number; rop
   5614..5754    +  misc_feature   bom: basis of mobility region from pBR322
   5940..431     -  rep_origin     ori (across the origin): high-copy-number ColE1/pMB1/pBR322/pUC origin of replication
