[The description below was written by a language model from this plasmid's Addgene catalogue record and pLannotate feature annotations shown in this document.]
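Description:
pQE30-His-IF2 is a bacterial expression plasmid of about 6.1 kb, built on the pQE30 backbone, that produces Escherichia coli translation initiation factor 2 (IF2, encoded by infB) with an N-terminal 6xHis tag supplied by the vector. It replicates in E. coli from a high-copy ColE1/pMB1-type origin and is selected with ampicillin through the β-lactamase gene and its own promoter. The annotation also shows backbone remnants typical of this vector family: a bom mobility region, a short rop fragment, and a chloramphenicol acetyltransferase coding sequence preceded by only a fragment of the cat promoter. Ampicillin is the only resistance listed in the record.

Expression is driven by the bacteriophage T5 promoter, which is recognised by the host E. coli RNA polymerase and carries an embedded lac operator, followed by a second lac operator. Transcription is therefore repressed by LacI and can be induced with IPTG. The His tag sits just upstream of the infB open reading frame, and the lambda t0 terminator closes the transcription unit. An rrnB T1 terminator lies further downstream, after the cat sequence. The restriction sites used for cloning are not recorded.

The plasmid is one of a set used to make the individual purified protein components of the PURE reconstituted cell-free translation system. There, His-tagged IF2 is purified by metal-affinity chromatography and supplies the factor that promotes binding of fMet-tRNA to the 30S pre-initiation complex and is involved in GTP hydrolysis during 70S formation. The depositors note that the plasmid may be prone to deletions in the promoter region, so they recommend checking several clones by sequencing.
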