Addgene plasmid #124124: pQE30-His-IF2
Purpose: Bacterial expression plasmid for PURE system components
Depositing lab: Sebastian Maerkl & Takuya Ueda. Depositing organization: The University of Tokyo. Publication: Cell-free translation reconstituted with purified components. Shimizu Y, Inoue A, Tomari Y, Suzuki T, Yokogawa T, Nishikawa K, Ueda T. Nat Biotechnol. 2001 Aug;19(8):751-5. doi: 10.1038/90802. PubMed 11479568.
Backbone
  Vector backbone: pQE30
  Vector type: Bacterial Expression
Growth in bacteria
  Bacterial resistance: Ampicillin, 100 μg/mL
  Growth temperature: 37°C
  Growth strain: NEB Stable ; JM109
  Copy number: High Copy
Gene/Insert
  Gene/Insert name: Initiation factor 2 (alt names: infB; IF2)
  Species: Escherichia coli
  Entrez Gene: infB (a.k.a. b3168, ECK3157, ssyG)
  Tag / fusion protein: 6x-His (N terminal on backbone)
  Cloning method: Restriction Enzyme; 5′ cloning site Unknown (unknown if destroyed)
Terms and licenses: Academic/Nonprofit Terms; Industry Terms: Not Available to Industry
Depositor comments: It is recommended to screen DNA preps from multiple colonies by Sanger sequencing, as this plasmid may be prone to deletions in the promoter region.
How to cite: pQE30-His-IF2 was a gift from Sebastian Maerkl & Takuya Ueda (Addgene plasmid # 124124 ; http://n2t.net/addgene:124124 ; RRID:Addgene_124124)
